Addgene plasmid #54356: LIIbeta F 1-2
Purpose: (Empty Backbone)
Depositing lab: Martin Parniske. Depositing organization: Ludwig-Maximilians-Universitaet Muenchen (LMU). Publication: A modular plasmid assembly kit for multigene expression, gene silencing and silencing rescue in plants. Binder A, Lambert J, Morbitzer R, Popp C, Ott T, Lahaye T, Parniske M. PLoS One. 2014 Feb 13;9(2):e88218. doi: 10.1371/journal.pone.0088218. eCollection 2014. PubMed 24551083.
Backbone
  Vector backbone: Xpre2-S (pCAMBIA)
  Backbone manufacturer: CAMBIA
  Vector type: plant expression
Growth in bacteria
  Bacterial resistance: Chloramphenicol and Spectinomycin, 25 & 50 μg/mL
  Growth temperature: 37°C
  Growth strain: DB3.1
  Copy number: High Copy
Gene/Insert
  Gene/Insert name: None
Terms and licenses: Academic/Nonprofit Terms; Industry Terms: Not Available to Industry
Depositor comments: binary expression vector. LII/LIV backbone. ccdB cassettes (ccdB and chloramphenicol resistance gene) were added between the borders by Esp3I cut-ligation, flanked by appropriate type IIS fusion sites
How to cite: LIIbeta F 1-2 was a gift from Martin Parniske (Addgene plasmid # 54356 ; http://n2t.net/addgene:54356 ; RRID:Addgene_54356)
