[The description below was written by a language model from this plasmid's Addgene catalogue record and pLannotate feature annotations shown in this document.]
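Description:
LIIbeta F 1-2 is an empty binary plant expression backbone of about 8.3 kb, derived from the pCAMBIA-based vector Xpre2-S. It serves as a level II/level IV acceptor in a modular, type IIS restriction enzyme-based assembly kit for multigene expression, gene silencing and silencing rescue in plants. The backbone carries two replication systems. A high-copy ColE1/pMB1-type origin with the pBR322 bom region supports propagation in E. coli. The pVS1 oriV, with its RepA replication protein and StaA stability protein, allows stable maintenance in Agrobacterium. Backbone selection is through an aadA gene conferring spectinomycin/streptomycin resistance, which lies downstream of fragments of a class 1 integron promoter and a gentamicin resistance gene.

Between the nopaline-type left and right T-DNA border repeats there is no plant payload. This position instead holds a counter-selectable placeholder cassette containing a chloramphenicol acetyltransferase gene with its promoter, a ccdA fragment and an intact ccdB toxin gene. A residual attR1 fragment and a lac UV5 promoter suggest that the cassette came from a Gateway-style source. According to the depositor, the cassette was inserted by Esp3I cut-ligation and is flanked by defined type IIS fusion sites. The "1-2" in the name may refer to these sites, but the record does not spell out the overhangs or the meaning of "F".

Because CcdB poisons DNA gyrase, the empty vector has to be grown in a ccdB-tolerant strain such as DB3.1, under chloramphenicol and spectinomycin selection. During assembly, incoming modules replace the cassette, so correct products can be recovered in standard strains on spectinomycin alone. No plant promoter, terminator or plant selection marker is annotated within the T-DNA; these would presumably come from the assembled modules before Agrobacterium-mediated delivery.
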