Features (pLannotate 1.2.2; 18 found; start..end, strand, type, name):
    109..132     +  promoter       Pc promoter (fragment): intI1 (promoter lies within the coding sequence); class 1 integron promoter
    308..364     +  CDS            GmR (fragment): gentamycin acetyltransferase; aacC1; confers resistance to gentamycin
    375..1162    +  CDS            SmR (fragment): aminoglycoside adenylyltransferase (Murphy, 1985); aadA; confers resistance to spectinomycin and streptomycin
   1540..1564    +  misc_feature   LB T-DNA repeat: left border repeat from nopaline C58 T-DNA
   1612..1721    +  protein_bind   attR1 (fragment): mutant version of attR; recombination site for the Gateway® LR reaction LR Clonase™
   1758..1788    +  promoter       lac UV5 promoter: E. coli lac promoter with an "up" mutation
   1812..1841    +  promoter       cat promoter (fragment): promoter of the E. coli cat gene encoding chloramphenicol acetyltransferase
   1842..2498    +  CDS            cat: CAT_ECOLX - Experimental evidence at protein level: Swiss-Prot protein existence level 1. This enzyme is an effector of chloramphenicol resistance in bacteria. From Escherichia coli. This protein is used as a marker in many commonly used cloning vectors, such as pACYC184.
   2680..2838    +  CDS            ccdA (fragment): CCDA_ECO57 - Also known as H, letA. Experimental evidence at protein level: Swiss-Prot protein existence level 1. Antitoxin component of a type II toxin-antitoxin (TA) system which inhibits the post-segregational killing (PSK) of plasmid-free cells, also referred to as a plasmid addiction system. Binds to and blocks the activity of CcdB; will also remove bound CcdB protein from the CcdB-GyrA complex by forming a CcdA-CcdB complex, a process termed rejuvenation. Functions as a transcriptional corepressor for the ccdAB operon, repression also requires CcdB (By similarity). From Escherichia coli
   2843..3148    +  CDS            ccdB: CcdB, a bacterial toxin that poisons DNA gyrase; ccdB; Plasmids containing the ccdB gene cannot be propagated in standard E. coli strains.
   3234..3258    +  misc_feature   RB T-DNA repeat: right border repeat from nopaline C58 T-DNA
   3598..3999    +  CDS            Y4CG_SINFN (fragment): Protein inferred from homology: Swiss-Prot protein existence level 3. From Sinorhizobium fredii (strain NBRC 101917 / NGR234).
   4559..5188    +  CDS            pVS1 StaA: stability protein from the Pseudomonas plasmid pVS1 (Heeb et al., 2000)
   5617..6690    +  CDS            pVS1 RepA: replication protein from the Pseudomonas plasmid pVS1 (Heeb et al., 2000)
   6756..6950    +  rep_origin     pVS1 oriV: origin of replication for the Pseudomonas plasmid pVS1 (Heeb et al., 2000)
   7153..7192    +  CDS            rop (fragment): Rop protein, which maintains plasmids at low copy number; rop
   7294..7434    +  misc_feature   bom: basis of mobility region from pBR322
   7620..8208    -  rep_origin     ori: high-copy-number ColE1/pMB1/pBR322/pUC origin of replication
>Addgene plasmid #54356 | LIIbeta F 1-2 | depositor full sequence | sequence record 84576 | Full Sequence
ACTAAGCTGCCGGGTTTGAAACACGGATGATCTCGCGGAGGGTAGCATGTTGATTGTAACGATGACAGAG
CGTTGCTGCCTGTGATCAATTCGGGCACGAACCCAGTGGACATAAGCCTGTTCGGTTCGTAAGCTGTAAT
GCAAGTAGCGTATGCGCTCACGCAACTGGTCCAGAACCTTGACCGAACGCAGCGGTGGTAACGGCGCAGT
GGCGGTTTTCATGGCTTGTTATGACTGTTTTTTTGGGGTACAGTCTATGCCTCGGGCATCCAAGCAGCAA
GCGCGTTACGCCGTGGGTCGATGTTTGATGTTATGGAGCAGCAACGATGTTACGCAGCAGGGCAGTCGCC
CTAAAACAAAGTTAAACATCATGGGGGAAGCGGTGATCGCCGAAGTATCGACTCAACTATCAGAGGTAGT
TGGCGTCATCGAGCGCCATCTCGAACCGACGTTGCTGGCCGTACATTTGTACGGCTCCGCAGTGGATGGC
GGCCTGAAGCCACACAGTGATATTGATTTGCTGGTTACGGTGACCGTAAGGCTTGATGAAACAACGCGGC
GAGCTTTGATCAACGACCTTTTGGAAACTTCGGCTTCCCCTGGAGAGAGCGAGATTCTCCGCGCTGTAGA
AGTCACCATTGTTGTGCACGACGACATCATTCCGTGGCGTTATCCAGCTAAGCGCGAACTGCAATTTGGA
GAATGGCAGCGCAATGACATTCTTGCAGGTATCTTCGAGCCAGCCACGATCGACATTGATCTGGCTATCT
TGCTGACAAAAGCAAGAGAACATAGCGTTGCCTTGGTAGGTCCAGCGGCGGAGGAACTCTTTGATCCGGT
TCCTGAACAGGATCTATTTGAGGCGCTAAATGAAACCTTAACGCTATGGAACTCGCCGCCCGACTGGGCT
GGCGATGAGCGAAATGTAGTGCTTACGTTGTCCCGCATTTGGTACAGCGCAGTAACCGGCAAAATCGCGC
CGAAGGATGTCGCTGCCGACTGGGCAATGGAGCGCCTGCCGGCCCAGTATCAGCCCGTCATACTTGAAGC
TAGACAGGCTTATCTTGGACAAGAAGAAGATCGCTTGGCCTCGCGCGCAGATCAGTTGGAAGAATTTGTC
CACTACGTGAAAGGCGAGATCACCAAGGTAGTCGGCAAATAATGTCTAGCTAGAAATTCGTTCAAGCCGA
CGCCGCTTCGCGGCGCGGCTTAACTCAAGCGTTAGATGCACTAAGCACATAATTGCTCACAGCCAAACTA
TCAGGTCAAGTCTGCTTTTATTATTTTTAAGCGTGCATAATAAGCCCTACACAAATTGGGAGATATATCA
TGCATGACCAAAATCCCTTAACGTGAGTTTTCGTTCCACTGAGCGTCAGACCCCGTAGAAAAGATCAAAG
GATCTTCTGCCGGTAACATGAGCAAAGTCTGCCGCCTTACAACGGCTCTCCCGCTGACGCCGTCCCGGAC
TGATGGGCTGCCTGTATCGAGTGGTGATTTTGTGCCGAGCTGCCGGTCGGGGAGCTGTTGGCTGGCTGGT
GGCAGGATATATTGTGGTGTAAACAAATTGACGCTTAGACGGATTACGGAAGACAATACGGCGGTGAGAC
CAAAGCTGAACGAGAAACGTAAAATGATATAAATATCAATATATTAAATTAGATTTTGCATAAAAAACAG
ACTACATAATACTGTAAAACACAACATATCCAGTCACTATGGCGGCCCCTCGAGGGGCCGCATTAGGCAC
CCCAGGCTTTACACTTTATGCTTCCGGCTCGTATAATGTGTGGATTTTGAGTTAGGATCCGTCGAGATTT
TCAGGAGCTAAGGAAGCTAAAATGGAGAAAAAAATCACTGGATATACCACCGTTGATATATCCCAATGGC
ATCGTAAAGAACATTTTGAGGCATTTCAGTCAGTTGCTCAATGTACCTATAACCAGACCGTTCAGCTGGA
TATTACGGCCTTTTTAAAGACCGTAAAGAAAAATAAGCACAAGTTTTATCCGGCCTTTATTCACATTCTT
GCCCGCCTGATGAATGCTCATCCGGAATTCCGTATGGCAATGAAAGACGGTGAGCTGGTGATATGGGATA
GTGTTCACCCTTGTTACACCGTTTTCCATGAGCAAACTGAAACGTTTTCATCGCTCTGGAGTGAATACCA
CGACGATTTCCGGCAGTTTCTACACATATATTCGCAAGATGTGGCGTGTTACGGTGAAAACCTGGCCTAT
TTCCCTAAAGGGTTTATTGAGAATATGTTTTTCGTGTCAGCCAATCCCTGGGTGAGTTTCACCAGTTTTG
ATTTAAACGTGGCCAATATGGACAACTTCTTCGCCCCCGTTTTCACCATGGGCAAATATTATACGCAAGG
CGACAAGGTGCTGATGCCGCTGGCGATTCAGGTTCATCATGCCGTTTGTGATGGCTTCCATGTCGGCAGA
ATGCTTAATGAATTACAACAGTACTGCGATGAGTGGCAGGGCGGGGCGTAATCTAGAGGATCCGGCTTAC
TAAAAGCCAGATAACAGTATGCGTATTTGCGCGCTGATTTTTGCGGTATAAGAATATATACTGATATGTA
TACCCGAAGTATGTCAAAAAGAGGTATGCTATGAAGCAGCGTATTACAGTGACAGTTGACAGCGACAGCT
ATCAGTTGCTCAAGGCATATATGATGTCAATATCTCCGGTCTGGTAAGCACAACCATGCAGAATGAAGCC
CGTCGTCTGCGTGCCGAACGCTGGAAAGCGGAAAATCAGGAAGGGATGGCTGAGGTCGCCCGGTTTATTG
AAATGAACGGCTCTTTTGCTGACGAGAACAGGGGCTGGTGAAATGCAGTTTAAGGTTTACACCTATAAAA
GAGAGAGCCGTTATCGTCTGTTTGTGGATGTACAGAGTGATATTATTGACACGCCCGGGCGACGGATGGT
GATCCCCCTGGCCAGTGCACGTCTGCTGTCAGATAAAGTCCCCCGTGAACTTTACCCGGTGGTGCATATC
GGGGATGAAAGCTGGCGCATGATGACCACCGATATGGCCAGTGTGCCGGTTTCCGTTATCGGGGAAGAAG
TGGCTGATCTCAGCCACCGCGAAAATGACATCAAAAACGCCATTAACCTGATGTTCTGGGGAATATAAAT
GTCAGGCTCCCTTATACACAGCCAGTCTGCAGGTCGACGGTCTCATGTCGGGCTTGTCTTCTCTGGTTTA
AACTATCAGTGTTTGACAGGATATATTGGCGGGTAAACCTAAGAGAAAAGAGCGTTTATTAGAATAATCG
GATATTTAAAAGGGCGTGAAAAGGTTTATCCGTTCGTCCATTTGTATGTGCATGCCAACCACAGGGTTCC
CCTCGGGATCAAAGTACTTTGATCCAACCCCTCCGCTGCTATAGTGCAGTCGGCTTCTGACGTTCAGTGC
AGCCTTCTTCTGAAAACGACATGTCGCACAAGTCCTAAGTTACGCGACAGGCTGCCGCCCTGCCCTTTTC
CTGGCGTTTTCTTGTCGCGTGTTTTAGTCGCATAAAGTAGAATACTTGCGACTAGAACCGGAGACATTAC
GCCATGAACAAGAGCGCCGCCGCTGGCCTGCTGGGCTATGCCCGCGTCAGCACCGACGACCAGGACTTGA
CCAACCAACGGGCCGAACTGCACGCGGCCGGCTGCACCAAGCTGTTTTCCGAGAAGATCACCGGCACCAG
GCGCGACCGCCCGGAGCTGGCCAGGATGCTTGACCACCTACGCCCTGGCGACGTTGTGACAGTGACCAGG
CTAGACCGCCTGGCCCGCAGCACCCGCGACCTACTGGACATTGCCGAGCGCATCCAGGAGGCCGGCGCGG
GCCTGCGTAGCCTGGCAGAGCCGTGGGCCGACACCACCACGCCGGCCGGCCGCATGGTGTTGACCGTGTT
CGCCGGCATTGCCGAGTTCGAGCGTTCCCTAATCATCGACCGCACCCGGAGCGGGCGCGAGGCCGCCAAG
GCCCGAGGCGTGAAGTTTGGCCCCCGCCCTACCCTCACCCCGGCACAGATCGCGCACGCCCGCGAGCTGA
TCGACCAGGAAGGCCGCACCGTGAAAGAGGCGGCTGCACTGCTTGGCGTGCATCGCTCGACCCTGTACCG
CGCACTTGAGCGCAGCGAGGAAGTGACGCCCACCGAGGCCAGGCGGCGCGGTGCCTTCCGTGAGGACGCA
TTGACCGAGGCCGACGCCCTGGCGGCCGCCGAGAATGAACGCCAAGAGGAACAAGCATGAAACCGCACCA
GGACGGCCAGGACGAACCGTTTTTCATTACCGAAGAGATCGAGGCGGAGATGATCGCGGCCGGGTACGTG
TTCGAGCCGCCCGCGCACATCTCAACCGTGCGGCTGCATGAAATCCTGGCCGGTTTGTCTGATGCCAAGC
TGGCGGCCTGGCCGGCCAGCTTGGCCGCTGAAGAAACCGAGCGCCGCCGTCTAAAAAGGTGATGTGTATT
TGAGTAAAACAGCTTGCGTCATGCGGTCGCTGCGTATATGATGCGATGAGTAAATAAACAAATACGCAAG
GGGAACGCATGAAGGTTATCGCTGTACTTAACCAGAAAGGCGGGTCAGGCAAGACGACCATCGCAACCCA
TCTAGCCCGCGCCCTGCAACTCGCCGGGGCCGATGTTCTGTTAGTCGATTCCGATCCCCAGGGCAGTGCC
CGCGATTGGGCGGCCGTGCGGGAAGATCAACCGCTAACCGTTGTCGGCATCGACCGCCCGACGATTGACC
GCGACGTGAAGGCCATCGGCCGGCGCGACTTCGTAGTGATCGACGGAGCGCCCCAGGCGGCGGACTTGGC
TGTGTCCGCGATCAAGGCAGCCGACTTCGTGCTGATTCCGGTGCAGCCAAGCCCTTACGACATATGGGCC
ACCGCCGACCTGGTGGAGCTGGTTAAGCAGCGCATTGAGGTCACGGATGGAAGGCTACAAGCGGCCTTTG
TCGTGTCGCGGGCGATCAAAGGCACGCGCATCGGCGGTGAGGTTGCCGAGGCGCTGGCCGGGTACGAGCT
GCCCATTCTTGAGTCCCGTATCACGCAGCGCGTGAGCTACCCAGGCACTGCCGCCGCCGGCACAACCGTT
CTTGAATCAGAACCCGAGGGCGACGCTGCCCGCGAGGTCCAGGCGCTGGCCGCTGAAATTAAATCAAAAC
TCATTTGAGTTAATGAGGTAAAGAGAAAATGAGCAAAAGCACAAACACGCTAAGTGCCGGCCGTCCGAGC
GCACGCAGCAGCAAGGCTGCAACGTTGGCCAGCCTGGCAGACACGCCAGCCATGAAGCGGGTCAACTTTC
AGTTGCCGGCGGAGGATCACACCAAGCTGAAGATGTACGCGGTACGCCAAGGCAAGACCATTACCGAGCT
GCTATCTGAATACATCGCGCAGCTACCAGAGTAAATGAGCAAATGAATAAATGAGTAGATGAATTTTAGC
GGCTAAAGGAGGCGGCATGGAAAATCAAGAACAACCAGGCACCGACGCCGTGGAATGCCCCATGTGTGGA
GGAACGGGCGGTTGGCCAGGCGTAAGCGGCTGGGTTGCCTGCCGGCCCTGCAATGGCACTGGAACCCCCA
AGCCCGAGGAATCGGCGTGAGCGGTCGCAAACCATCCGGCCCGGTACAAATCGGCGCGGCGCTGGGTGAT
GACCTGGTGGAGAAGTTGAAGGCCGCGCAGGCCGCCCAGCGGCAACGCATCGAGGCAGAAGCACGCCCCG
GTGAATCGTGGCAAGCGGCCGCTGATCGAATCCGCAAAGAATCCCGGCAACCGCCGGCAGCCGGTGCGCC
GTCGATTAGGAAGCCGCCCAAGGGCGACGAGCAACCAGATTTTTTCGTTCCGATGCTCTATGACGTGGGC
ACCCGCGATAGTCGCAGCATCATGGACGTGGCCGTTTTCCGTCTGTCGAAGCGTGACCGACGAGCTGGCG
AGGTGATCCGCTACGAGCTTCCAGACGGGCACGTAGAGGTTTCCGCAGGGCCGGCCGGCATGGCCAGTGT
GTGGGATTACGACCTGGTACTGATGGCGGTTTCCCATCTAACCGAATCCATGAACCGATACCGGGAAGGG
AAGGGAGACAAGCCCGGCCGCGTGTTCCGTCCACACGTTGCGGACGTACTCAAGTTCTGCCGGCGAGCCG
ATGGCGGAAAGCAGAAAGACGACCTGGTAGAAACCTGCATTCGGTTAAACACCACGCACGTTGCCATGCA
GCGTACGAAGAAGGCCAAGAACGGCCGCCTGGTGACGGTATCCGAGGGTGAAGCCTTGATTAGCCGCTAC
AAGATCGTAAAGAGCGAAACCGGGCGGCCGGAGTACATCGAGATCGAGCTAGCTGATTGGATGTACCGCG
AGATCACAGAAGGCAAGAACCCGGACGTGCTGACGGTTCACCCCGATTACTTTTTGATCGATCCCGGCAT
CGGCCGTTTTCTCTACCGCCTGGCACGCCGCGCCGCAGGCAAGGCAGAAGCCAGATGGTTGTTCAAGACG
ATCTACGAACGCAGTGGCAGCGCCGGAGAGTTCAAGAAGTTCTGTTTCACCGTGCGCAAGCTGATCGGGT
CAAATGACCTGCCGGAGTACGATTTGAAGGAGGAGGCGGGGCAGGCTGGCCCGATCCTAGTCATGCGCTA
CCGCAACCTGATCGAGGGCGAAGCATCCGCCGGTTCCTAATGTACGGAGCAGATGCTAGGGCAAATTGCC
CTAGCAGGGGAAAAAGGTCGAAAAGGACTCTTTCCTGTGGATAGCACGTACATTGGGAACCCAAAGCCGT
ACATTGGGAACCGGAACCCGTACATTGGGAACCCAAAGCCGTACATTGGGAACCGGTCACACATGTAAGT
GACTGATATAAAAGAGAAAAAAGGCGATTTTTCCGCCTAAAACTCTTTAAAACTTATTAAAACTCTTAAA
ACCCGCCTGGCCTGTGCATAACTGTCTGGCCAGCGCACAGCCGAAGAGCTGCAAAAAGCGCCTACCCTTC
GGTCGCTGCGCTCCCTACGCCCCGCCGCTTCGCGTCGGCCTATCGCGGCCGCTGGCCGCTCAAAAATGGC
TGGCCTACGGCCAGGCAATCTACCAGGGCGCGGACAAGCCGCGCCGTCGCCACTCGACCGCCGGCGCCCA
CATCAAGGCACCCTGCCTCGCGCGTTTCGGTGATGACGGTGAAAACCTCTGACACATGCAGCTCCCGGAG
ACAGTCACAGCTTGTCTGTAAGCGGATGCCGGGAGCAGACAAGCCCGTCAGGGCGCGTCAGCGGGTGTTG
GCGGGTGTCGGGGCGCAGCCATGACCCAGTCACGTAGCGATAGCGGAGTGTATACTGGCTTAACTATGCG
GCATCAGAGCAGATTGTACTGAGAGTGCACCATATGCGGTGTGAAATACCGCACAGATGCGTAAGGAGAA
AATACCGCATCAGGCGCTCTTCCGCTTCCTCGCTCACTGACTCGCTGCGCTCGGTCGTTCGGCTGCGGCG
AGCGGTATCAGCTCACTCAAAGGCGGTAATACGGTTATCCACAGAATCAGGGGATAACGCAGGAAAGAAC
ATGTGAGCAAAAGGCCAGCAAAAGGCCAGGAACCGTAAAAAGGCCGCGTTGCTGGCGTTTTTCCATAGGC
TCCGCCCCCCTGACGAGCATCACAAAAATCGACGCTCAAGTCAGAGGTGGCGAAACCCGACAGGACTATA
AAGATACCAGGCGTTTCCCCCTGGAAGCTCCCTCGTGCGCTCTCCTGTTCCGACCCTGCCGCTTACCGGA
TACCTGTCCGCCTTTCTCCCTTCGGGAAGCGTGGCGCTTTCTCATAGCTCACGCTGTAGGTATCTCAGTT
CGGTGTAGGTCGTTCGCTCCAAGCTGGGCTGTGTGCACGAACCCCCCGTTCAGCCCGACCGCTGCGCCTT
ATCCGGTAACTATCGTCTTGAGTCCAACCCGGTAAGACACGACTTATCGCCACTGGCAGCAGCCACTGGT
AACAGGATTAGCAGAGCGAGGTATGTAGGCGGTGCTACAGAGTTCTTGAAGTGGTGGCCTAACTACGGCT
ACACTAGAAGGACAGTATTTGGTATCTGCGCTCTGCTGAAGCCAGTTACCTTCGGAAAAAGAGTTGGTAG
CTCTTGATCCGGCAAACAAACCACCGCTGGTAGCGGTGGTTTTTTTGTTTGCAAGCAGCAGATTACGCGC
AGAAAAAAAGGATCTCAAGAAGATCCTTTGATCTTTTCTACGGGGTCTGACGCTCATCGGAAGAACGGCA
