>Addgene plasmid #54356 | LIIbeta F 1-2 | addgene partial sequence | sequence record 87780 | RB-F1 5'-ggataaaccttttcacgccc-3'
TCTTTTCTCTTAGGTTTACCCGCCAATATATCCTGTCAAACACTGATAGTTTAAACCAGAGAAGACAAGC
CCGACATGAGACCGTCGACCTGCAGACTGGCTGTGTATAAGGGAGCCTGACATTTATATTCCCCAGAACA
TCAGGTTAATGGCGTTTTTGATGTCATTTTCGCGGTGGCTGAGATCAGCCACTTCTTCCCCGATAACGGA
AACCGGCACACTGGCCATATCGGTGGTCATCATGCGCCAGCTTTCATCCCCGATATGCACCACCGGGTAA
AGTTCACGGGGGACTTTATCTGACAGCAGACGTGCACTGGCCAGGGGGATCACCATCCGTCGCCCGGGCG
TGTCAATAATATCACTCTGTACATCCACAAACAGACGATAACGGCTCTCTCTTTTATAGGTGTAAACCTT
AAACTGCATTTCACCAGCCCCTGTTCTCGTCAGCAAAAGAGCCGTTCATTTCAATAAACCGGGCGACCTC
AGCCATCCCTTCCTGATTTTCCGCTTTCCAGCGTTCGGCACGCAGACGACGGGCTTCATTCTGCATGGTT
GTGCTTACCAGACCGGAGATATTGACATCATATATGCCTTGAGCAACTGATAGCTGTCGCTGTCAACTGT
CACTGTAATACGCTGCTTCATAGCATACCTCTTTTTGACATACTTCGGGTATACATATCAGTATATATTC
TTATACCGCAAAAATCAGCGCGCAAATACGCATACTGTTATCTGGCTTTTAGTAAGCCGGATCCTCTAGA
TTACGCCCCGCCCTGCCACTCATCGCAGTACTGTTGTAATTCATTAAGCATTCTGCCGACATGGAAGCCA
TCACAAACGG
