>Addgene plasmid #54356 | LIIbeta F 1-2 | addgene partial sequence | sequence record 87781 | LB-F1 5'-gtggtgtaaacaaattgacgc-3'
AAACGTAAAATGATATAAATATCAATATATTAAATTAGATTTTGCATAAAAAACAGACTACATAATACTG
TAAAACACAACATATCCAGTCACTATGGCGGCCCCTCGAGGGGCCGCATTAGGCACCCCAGGCTTTACAC
TTTATGCTTCCGGCTCGTATAATGTGTGGATTTTGAGTTAGGATCCGTCGAGATTTTCAGGAGCTAAGGA
AGCTAAAATGGAGAAAAAAATCACTGGATATACCACCGTTGATATATCCCAATGGCATCGTAAAGAACAT
TTTGAGGCATTTCAGTCAGTTGCTCAATGTACCTATAACCAGACCGTTCAACTGGATATTACGGCCTTTT
TAAAGACCGTAAAGAAAAATAAGCACAAGTTTTATCCGGCCTTTATTCACATTCTTGCCCGCCTGATGAA
TGCTCATCCGGAATTCCGTATGG
